>Addgene plasmid #223482 | pEY135 | addgene full sequence | sequence record 442642 | Addgene NGS Result
TCACACAGGAAACAGCTATGACCATGATTACGCCAAGCTGTAAGTTTAAACATGATCTTACTAACTAACT
ATTCTCATTTAAATTTTCAGAGCTTAAAAATGGCTGAAATCACTCACAACGATGGATACGCTAACAACTT
GGAAATGAAATAAGCTTGCATGCCTGCAGAGTCATATCCATGTCCATTTTCTGCAAATCGATATTTTTGG
ATTAAAGAGAAGTTGAAAAAGAGCAAGAAGACATTACAACCGAACGGGCCATTGATTAGATAAAGTTTAT
TTACACTTCACAAGCATATCACATGCTATTTTCAAAAAAAAAAACGTTCGGAAAATATAAAAAATGAAAC
GAGAAAGAGTAAGAATCAATGCAGAATCGAGAGAAATCGGATGAATGGGAATGGTCAGAGAGAAGAGAAA
TGTCTAGTTATTTTATCGTGTCGATTTACGAGACAGACTACGAGTCATTCTCCGTCTGTGTCTTCTCATT
TCTCCATGCAATACCCAAGTCTATCACCAACGCTAGGCAAGCAAGCGAGCAGGCAGGAAAAGGGCATTTG
GATGTGGGAAAATGGTTTGATAGTCAGAGAGACAGATGACATTTTGTTACTTTCATTGAGAACGAATGTA
AACAATAACGGTGTGTGATACAACTTCCTGATGTGATAACACTATTGAATTAACCTGCAAATTTTGTTTA
TAATTCATTCAGTATTTCTCGAGTAGTAAAATTGATATTGGTTTTGAAAATGAAAAGTTTGAACCTATGA
TAGATTTTATAAGAATATACAAATAGTTTGAACACATTTTATCAAAACGGAATGCGAAGTTATTTCGAGC
ATTAGTTTATGCTGATTCAAGTCGAAAAATTAGTTGCAATCTGAGTTAAAAAATATGGTAATTCGCATTG
CACAATAATTTAATAAAATTTCAGAATTCTGGGAAAAGTCTGCGATAATGCGTTTACGTACTAGGCCCAG
AATGATTTTTCAAAAAATTATTTATCAACACGTTGAGTTCGAAGTTTACGGTCAAAATGGGTTTTGAGCT
ATTACTGAGAACGTTTCATAAATTATCGAGGTAATGCCAAAATGTTGCACAGCTGTAATGTGTTCTACCG
TAACAACTTTGTTACACATAAATTCCAAAAAATGTCGGCAATCATTAAGTAATTGAGGTGAACCAGAAAT
TTAATAATGTTTTATTGATCTAGAAAGCACACCCCCTTTCACATCGCAACAACAGTTCTCAATAAGTTTT
CCCATTTGCTCATCCAATTAGGAAGACCGTAATCCAACAGTATGTTATTCTATTGTTTTTGTAGGTGTCT
GTGAGTGTGTCGGCACATGCGTGCCATTAGTGCAATATTTGCTCAATTCATTAGTTGTTGCTACACATCC
CAATCAAAAAGAAGAGCTGTCTGTCAAAAGATTACGGAAAGCAAGAGAGATGTCGCACCAGACGCACTTA
CTTTATCTCAACACTAATCCTTCGGATACAGTTTTTGAAAATGCGTTTATCGGTTTGCCGACTCTTCTCA
CCTGCACACGGGTTCAAGTGGGAATCATTTGGAATTAGTGCTAAAGGTGGTGATCAGAATACGAAAGGGT
CATTATGGTTCCCGCATTTTAGAATGTACATATAATTTGAAATGTATACGATTATCGTGTTAGCAAATAA
CTAGGAAATTTTTTCTGACTACATTTAAAAATTTTATCTTAAATAATCCATCCATTAGTGATATTTTGGG
ACAAGTGACGCGGTCATGCATCGAGTTCAGGCAAGTTTAGTAATAGTGGGAGTGTGCATAGTTTTTAAAT
ATGAACCCTTCTTTTTAAATAATGAACCCAACAAGCAGGTATAACTAGGGGCTGATAATGGCTGGCTTCC
TGCTGGTCCGTTCTTTATCAAATTTGTACATGGAAAATACTTGAAGATGTTTATTTTTTTGAAAAGACTG
TCAAGAGTGTGAGAATTTGCTTTTTGAAAATTTGAATCTGAATTTTTCAAATGTTTAATAACTATTTTCT
TCTACTTTCTGAAAAATCTCCTTTGCTTAAAATCCTTCATTAATTGCAGAATTCTCTTCTCACTAATTTG
CAAAACATCTTCTCATCAAATCTTGTTTTCCACTAAAATCACACAGATTTTCGTAAGAATAATGAGCGCG
TTTTCAATGATGAGCTATATACCGACAAAACAGCATGCCAATTGTGATGAAATAGAAGCTTCAATACAAC
GACTACTTCTTCTACGGTAGTGAAATCCGCTAACTAATTGGGAATAATTGCTGTATTGCATATGCATAAG
TTTTTGTATTAACACCACGAGTATGAGGGAGGAGTGATGATGAAGTAATTCTTCTGGAACTATGTTACAT
TGGAGCTCACCACAGGACACCTTTTTGCGGTGACTCAAGAAACAATAGAGCAAGTCATGAGGTGTCAAAT
GTTCAAAGTACCCATAGAGCCAGTTATAATTAAGTGTGACATGTAAACGGAAGGAACTTTTCTTAATATT
CTTTGTCTTGTATTTGATGACGTGGCAACAATATTTTGCACAGCAGGTCTTACTCCTCTTGTTGCTAATA
AGTTTGTGTGAGTATGTCTACTCAACATAATAAGTTAAAAGCCTTCTAGCGCTTCTGCCGTCTATAATGC
AATAATAGTCTTCGTTACTCGATGCTCAATTTCTTCGTTTAGTCAGGTCAGCCAGTCGTCTTTCCCTATT
TTCTCTCCAAGCTTTAAAACGTTTGAAGGGGTACAGTGATATGCACAAAAAATGCACAAGTTGTTGGGGA
AGTGGTGAACATCTGTGGAAAGGTTCAAATTGCTCAGTTGCACAATGACTATTACTAGACGCGTGTCGCT
CTCAACACGTTCACACTTGTTATTGTTATTGTACTGGCTCAATCGCATTGTATTGTAACATAAACACGTA
ATTAGAGGGAGATGATGAGCATGAGAGGTCGAATTGTGCCAAAAGTGGAAAACGGCTGTAAGTAGGCTTT
TCATGTAGGCACAAACACTGCCTGTGGCCTTTGTCTACCACAAAAGTACTGAAAGGTGCGTAGTAGGCAT
GCCTGAATAAGTACAAAATTTTAAGAATAAGTACAAGACTTACATCGTTAGTGAATTTGAAGAGTTTGCA
AAATCAAAATTATTTTGTCAATCAAGTTAATACTTCTAGAGTATTTGGCCAAGAATCTTTTGTAGACCAT
TTGAAAATTTTCAGAAATTGAGTTGATTGCTAAGCTTTTCCAATTTCTTGATGAGATATTTGAGGTTTGA
AAACATTATGTAAATTACGTTTTGTTTTTATTGGAATTTTAATTTCACCTATATGCTAGATATACTATTC
CAGATCATCAAAACTGGCAAGAAAAGAAGACTCCAGACCATATACAAAAAATGAACACGTCATCATAATA
CACGACTGATCGAAAATGACACAACTGATTAGTTTCAATATTTTATTCTAGTACTGAACATTACGAGACA
ATCAATTTCCATATTTTGCTCATCGTCACTTAAGTGGTTGTTTATTCTTTCATCAACCGCCTACAATATT
GCCTACGGCAATACTGTCATTCACAATCATTATCCCTCTCATCAACTCTTTTTTCTTCTTCTCCTTGTCG
TCTTTCACGGGACCTTCATCTCTATTCGCCGACTCCGCCCCCTTCCGATGCCGTCTGAAGCTCCACCCAT
TGTGCTCCTATGGGAGCACCATATTACCGTGTTAGCTCATTTACACGAGAATCTTACCTCCCGTAAAATA
ATCTTCAAACTTATTTGAAACCCGGGATTGGCCAAAGGACCCAAAGGTATGTTTCGAATGATACTAACAT
AACATAGAACATTTTCAGGAGGACCCTTGCTTGGAGGGTACCGAGCTCAGAAAAAATGACCGCTCCAAAG
AAGAAGCGCAAGGTTCCAGTCGAGAAGATGACTGCCCCAAAAAAGAAACGTAAGGTCCCGCGGATGTCAG
AGCTTATTAAGGAGAATATGCATATGAAACTGTACATGGAAGGAACCGTGGACAACCATCACTTTAAGTG
CACTTCGGAGGGGGAAGGCAAACCGTACGAGGGCACCCAGACCATGCGAATCAAGGTGGTCGAGGGAGGC
CCACTGCCCTTCGCCTTCGACATTCTGGTAAGTTTAAACATATATATACTAACTAACCCTGATTATTTAA
ATTTTCAGGCTACTAGCTTCCTGTACGGCAGCAAGACTTTTATTAATCACACCCAGGGCATCCCGGACTT
CTTCAAACAGTCGTTCCCTGAGGGCTTCACATGGGAGCGTGTGACCACATACGAAGACGGTGGCGTTCTC
ACCGCTACCCAGGACACCAGCCTCCAGGACGGTTGCCTCATATATAATGTGGTAAGTTTAAACAGTTCGG
TACTAACTAACCATACATATTTAAATTTTCAGAAGATCCGGGGAGTAAACTTCACATCCAATGGTCCGGT
TATGCAGAAGAAAACACTCGGCTGGGAGGCCTTCACCGAGACGCTGTATCCGGCTGACGGAGGCCTGGAA
GGTCGAAACGACATGGCCCTGAAGCTCGTCGGCGGTAGCCATCTCATCGCAAACGCTAAGACCACATATA
GATCCAAGAAACCGGTAAGTTTAAACATGATTTTACTAACTAACTAATCTGATTTAAATTTTCAGGCTAA
GAACCTTAAAATGCCGGGAGTCTACTATGTTGACTACAGACTGGAACGGATCAAGGAGGCCAACAACGAG
ACCTACGTCGAGCAGCACGAGGTTGCAGTTGCCAGATACTGCGACCTCCCGAGCAAACTGGGTCACAAGC
TTAATCCTAGGATACCGGTGGGTGAAGACCCACCAAAGCCATCTGCCAAGGGAGCCAAGAAGGCCGCCAA
GACCGTTACGAAGCCAAAGGACGGAAAGAAGAGACGTCATGCCCGTAAGGAATCATACTCCGTCTACATC
TACCGTGTCCTCAAGCAAGTTCATCCAGACACTGGAGTTTCCTCCAAAGCCATGTCTATCATGAACTCTT
TTGTCAACGATGTCTTCGAGCGTATTGCTGCTGAAGCATCCCGTCTTGCTCACTACAACAAGCGTTCCAC
AATCTCATCCCGCGAAATTCAGACCGCTGTCCGTCTGATCCTTCCAGGAGAGCTTGCCAAGCACGCCGTG
TCTGAGGGAACCAAGGCCGTTACCAAGTACACTTCCAGCAAGTAGGAATTCCAACTGAGCGCCGGTCGCT
ACCATTACCAACTTGTCTGGTGTCAAAAATAATAGGGGCCGCTGTCATCAGAGTAAGTTTAAACTGAGTT
CTACTAACTAACGAGTAATATTTAAATTTTCAGCATCTCGCGCCCGTGCCTCTGACTTCTAAGTCCAATT
ACTCTTCAACATCCCTACATGCTCTTTCTCCCTGTGCTCCCACCCCCTATTTTTGTTATTATCAAAAAAC
TTCTCTTAATTTCTTTGTTTTTTAGCTTCTTTTAAGTCACCTCTAACAATGAAATTGTGTAGATTCAAAA
ATAGAATTAATTCGTAATAAAAAGTCGAAAAAAATTGTGCTCCCTCCCCCCATTAATAATAATTCTATCC
CAAAATCTACACAATGTTCTGTGTACACTTCTTATGTTTTTTACTTCTGATAAATTTTTTTGAAACATCA
TAGAAAAAACCGCACACAAAATACCTTATCATATGTTACGTTTCAGTTTATGACCGCAATTTTTATTTCT
TCGCACGTCTGGGCCTCTCATGACGTCAAATCATGCTCATCGTGAAAAAGTTTTGGAGTATTTTTGGAAT
TTTTCAATCAAGTGAAAGTTTATGAAATTAATTTTCCTGCTTTTGCTTTTTGGGGTTTCCCCTATTGTTT
GTCAAGATTTCGAGGACGGCGTTTTTCTTGCTAAAATCACAAGTATTGATGAGCACGATGCAAGAAAGAT
CGGAAGAAGGTTTGGGTTTGAGGCTCAGTGGAAGGTGAGTAGAAGTTGATAATTTGAAAGTGGAGTAGTG
TCTATGGGGTTTTTGCCTTAAATGACAGAATACATTCCCAATATACCAAACATAACTGTTTCCTACTAGT
CGGCCGTACGGGCCCTTTCGTCTCGCGCGTTTCGGTGATGACGGTGAAAACCTCTGACACATGCAGCTCC
CGGAGACGGTCACAGCTTGTCTGTAAGCGGATGCCGGGAGCAGACAAGCCCGTCAGGGCGCGTCAGCGGG
TGTTGGCGGGTGTCGGGGCTGGCTTAACTATGCGGCATCAGAGCAGATTGTACTGAGAGTGCACCATATG
CGGTGTGAAATACCGCACAGATGCGTAAGGAGAAAATACCGCATCAGGCGGCCTTAAGGGCCTCGTGATA
CGCCTATTTTTATAGGTTAATGTCATGATAATAATGGTTTCTTAGACGTCAGGTGGCACTTTTCGGGGAA
ATGTGCGCGGAACCCCTATTTGTTTATTTTTCTAAATACATTCAAATATGTATCCGCTCATGAGACAATA
ACCCTGATAAATGCTTCAATAATATTGAAAAAGGAAGAGTATGAGTATTCAACATTTCCGTGTCGCCCTT
ATTCCCTTTTTTGCGGCATTTTGCCTTCCTGTTTTTGCTCACCCAGAAACGCTGGTGAAAGTAAAAGATG
CTGAAGATCAGTTGGGTGCACGAGTGGGTTACATCGAACTGGATCTCAACAGCGGTAAGATCCTTGAGAG
TTTTCGCCCCGAAGAACGTTTTCCAATGATGAGCACTTTTAAAGTTCTGCTATGTGGCGCGGTATTATCC
CGTATTGACGCCGGGCAAGAGCAACTCGGTCGCCGCATACACTATTCTCAGAATGACTTGGTTGAGTACT
CACCAGTCACAGAAAAGCATCTTACGGATGGCATGACAGTAAGAGAATTATGCAGTGCTGCCATAACCAT
GAGTGATAACACTGCGGCCAACTTACTTCTGACAACGATCGGAGGACCGAAGGAGCTAACCGCTTTTTTG
CACAACATGGGGGATCATGTAACTCGCCTTGATCGTTGGGAACCGGAGCTGAATGAAGCCATACCAAACG
ACGAGCGTGACACCACGATGCCTGTAGCAATGGCAACAACGTTGCGCAAACTATTAACTGGCGAACTACT
TACTCTAGCTTCCCGGCAACAATTAATAGACTGGATGGAGGCGGATAAAGTTGCAGGACCACTTCTGCGC
TCGGCCCTTCCGGCTGGCTGGTTTATTGCTGATAAATCTGGAGCCGGTGAGCGTGGGTCTCGCGGTATCA
TTGCAGCACTGGGGCCAGATGGTAAGCCCTCCCGTATCGTAGTTATCTACACGACGGGGAGTCAGGCAAC
TATGGATGAACGAAATAGACAGATCGCTGAGATAGGTGCCTCACTGATTAAGCATTGGTAACTGTCAGAC
CAAGTTTACTCATATATACTTTAGATTGATTTAAAACTTCATTTTTAATTTAAAAGGATCTAGGTGAAGA
TCCTTTTTGATAATCTCATGACCAAAATCCCTTAACGTGAGTTTTCGTTCCACTGAGCGTCAGACCCCGT
AGAAAAGATCAAAGGATCTTCTTGAGATCCTTTTTTTCTGCGCGTAATCTGCTGCTTGCAAACAAAAAAA
CCACCGCTACCAGCGGTGGTTTGTTTGCCGGATCAAGAGCTACCAACTCTTTTTCCGAAGGTAACTGGCT
TCAGCAGAGCGCAGATACCAAATACTGTTCTTCTAGTGTAGCCGTAGTTAGGCCACCACTTCAAGAACTC
TGTAGCACCGCCTACATACCTCGCTCTGCTAATCCTGTTACCAGTGGCTGCTGCCAGTGGCGATAAGTCG
TGTCTTACCGGGTTGGACTCAAGACGATAGTTACCGGATAAGGCGCAGCGGTCGGGCTGAACGGGGGGTT
CGTGCACACAGCCCAGCTTGGAGCGAACGACCTACACCGAACTGAGATACCTACAGCGTGAGCTATGAGA
AAGCGCCACGCTTCCCGAAGGGAGAAAGGCGGACAGGTATCCGGTAAGCGGCAGGGTCGGAACAGGAGAG
CGCACGAGGGAGCTTCCAGGGGGAAACGCCTGGTATCTTTATAGTCCTGTCGGGTTTCGCCACCTCTGAC
TTGAGCGTCGATTTTTGTGATGCTCGTCAGGGGGGCGGAGCCTATGGAAAAACGCCAGCAACGCGGCCTT
TTTACGGTTCCTGGCCTTTTGCTGGCCTTTTGCTCACATGTTCTTTCCTGCGTTATCCCCTGATTCTGTG
GATAACCGTATTACCGCCTTTGAGTGAGCTGATACCGCTCGCCGCAGCCGAACGACCGAGCGCAGCGAGT
CAGTGAGCGAGGAAGCGGAAGAGCGCCCAATACGCAAACCGCCTCTCCCCGCGCGTTGGCCGATTCATTA
ATGCAGCTGGCACGACAGGTTTCCCGACTGGAAAGCGGGCAGTGAGCGCAACGCAATTAATGTGAGTTAG
CTCACTCATTAGGCACCCCAGGCTTTACACTTTATGCTTCCGGCTCGTATGTTGTGTGGAATTGTGAGCG
GATAACAATT
Features (pLannotate 1.2.2; 13 found; start..end, strand, type, name):
    152..169     -  misc_feature   MCS (fragment): pUC18/19 multiple cloning site
   3990..4835    +  CDS            mTagBFP2: mTagBFP2 is a basic (constitutively fluorescent) blue fluorescent protein published in 2011, derived from Entacmaea quadricolor. It is reported to be a very rapidly-maturing monomer with very low acid sensitivity.
   4860..5222    +  CDS            his-11: H2B1_CAEEL - Experimental evidence at protein level: Swiss-Prot protein existence level 1. Core component of nucleosome. Nucleosomes wrap and compact DNA into chromatin, limiting DNA accessibility to the cellular machineries which require DNA as a template. Histones thereby play a central role in transcription regulation, DNA repair, DNA replication and chromosomal stability. DNA accessibility is regulated via a complex set of post-translational modifications of histones, also called histone code, and nucleosome remodeling. From Caenorhabditis elegans.
   5832..5984    +  CDS            aex-5 (fragment): AEX5_CAEEL - Also known as kpc-3 From Caenorhabditis elegans.
   6112..6147    +  CDS            rop (fragment): Rop protein, which maintains plasmids at low copy number; rop
   6249..6348    +  misc_feature   bom (fragment): basis of mobility region from pBR322
   6446..6550    +  promoter       AmpR promoter: bla
   6551..7411    +  CDS            AmpR: β-lactamase; bla; confers resistance to ampicillin, carbenicillin, and related antibiotics
   7582..8170    +  rep_origin     ori: high-copy-number ColE1/pMB1/pBR322/pUC origin of replication
   8353..8445    +  CDS            lacI (fragment): lac repressor; lacI; The lac repressor binds to the lac operator to inhibit transcription in E. coli. This inhibition can be relieved by adding lactose or isopropyl-β-D-thiogalactopyranoside (IPTG).
   8458..8479    +  protein_bind   CAP binding site: CAP binding activates transcription in the presence of cAMP. E. coli catabolite activator protein
   8494..8524    +  promoter       lac promoter: promoter for the E. coli lac operon
   8532..8548    +  protein_bind   lac operator: The lac repressor binds to the lac operator to inhibit transcription in E. coli. This inhibition can be relieved by adding lactose or isopropyl-β-D-thiogalactopyranoside (IPTG). lac repressor encoded by lacI
