[The description below was written by a language model from this plasmid's Addgene catalogue record and pLannotate feature annotations shown in this document.]
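Description:
pEY135 is a C. elegans expression plasmid built on the pPD95.62 backbone, one of the standard worm reporter vectors, and assembled by Gibson cloning. It is maintained in E. coli through a high-copy ColE1/pUC-type origin and selected with ampicillin via the β-lactamase gene and its native promoter. Remnants of the pUC lineage are also present, including a fragment of the multiple cloning site, the lac promoter/operator with its CAP binding site, and short fragments of lacI, rop and the bom region. None of these plays a role in the worm reporter function.

The payload is a transcriptional reporter for tab-1, a C. elegans gene listed as the insert. The annotated table leaves a region of roughly 3.8 kb unannotated between the cloning-site remnant and the fluorescent protein coding sequence. This is presumably where the tab-1 regulatory sequence sits, although the record does not define its boundaries or say exactly which part of the locus was used. Downstream lies the blue fluorescent protein mTagBFP2, a fast-maturing monomer, followed closely by the coding sequence of his-11, a C. elegans histone H2B. The arrangement is consistent with a fusion that tethers the fluorophore to chromatin, producing the nuclear-localised signal stated in the purpose. A short match to aex-5 follows the reporter and is probably incidental to 3' flanking sequence carried by the backbone; no 3' UTR is explicitly annotated.

The plasmid is one of the reporters behind NeuroPAL, a multicolour atlas for whole-brain neuronal identification, where compact nuclear labels in distinct colours help identify individual neurons. The specific cells labelled by tab-1 are not listed in the record.
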