Addgene plasmid #223482: pEY135
Purpose: tab-1 fluorescent neural reporter driving nuclear mTagBFP2 expression (refer to NeuroPAL paper for expression)
Depositing lab: Oliver Hobert & Eviatar Yemini. Depositing organization: Columbia University. Publication: NeuroPAL: A Multicolor Atlas for Whole-Brain Neuronal Identification in C. elegans. Yemini E, Lin A, Nejatbakhsh A, Varol E, Sun R, Mena GE, Samuel ADT, Paninski L, Venkatachalam V, Hobert O. Cell. 2021 Jan 7;184(1):272-288.e11. doi: 10.1016/j.cell.2020.12.012. Epub 2020 Dec 29. PubMed 33378642.
Backbone
  Vector backbone: pPD95.62
  Vector type: Worm Expression
Growth in bacteria
  Bacterial resistance: Ampicillin, 100 μg/mL
  Growth temperature: 37°C
  Growth strain: DH5alpha
  Copy number: Unknown
Gene/Insert
  Gene/Insert name: tab-1
  Species: C. elegans (nematode)
  Entrez Gene: tab-1
  Cloning method: Gibson Cloning
Terms and licenses: Academic/Nonprofit Terms; Industry Terms: Not Available to Industry
How to cite: pEY135 was a gift from Oliver Hobert & Eviatar Yemini (Addgene plasmid # 223482 ; http://n2t.net/addgene:223482 ; RRID:Addgene_223482)
